Addgene plasmid #155113: p5E-QUAS5x
Purpose: 5' entry vector containing QUAS5x promoter element.
Depositing lab: Bret Pearson. Depositing organization: Hospital for Sick Children. Publication: An optimized QF-binary expression system for use in zebrafish. Burgess J, Burrows JT, Sadhak R, Chiang S, Weiss A, D'Amata C, Molinaro AM, Zhu S, Long M, Hu C, Krause HM, Pearson BJ. Dev Biol. 2020 Jul 19. pii: S0012-1606(20)30202-5. doi: 10.1016/j.ydbio.2020.07.007. PubMed 32697972.
Backbone
  Vector backbone: pDONRP4-P1R
  Backbone manufacturer: Invitrogen
  Backbone size w/o insert (bp): 2643
  Total vector size (bp): 2880
  Vector type: Gateway 5' entry vector
Growth in bacteria
  Bacterial resistance: Kanamycin, 50 μg/mL
  Growth temperature: 37°C
  Growth strain: DH5alpha
  Copy number: High Copy
Gene/Insert
  Gene/Insert name: QUAS5x
  Species: Synthetic
  Insert size (bp): 237
  Promoter: QUAS5x-E1b
  Cloning method: Restriction Enzyme; 5′ cloning site KpnI (not destroyed); 3′ cloning site BsrGI (not destroyed)
  Sequencing primers: 5′ CAC GAC GTT GTA AAA CGA C; 3′ CAG GAA ACA GCT ATG AC
Terms and licenses: Academic/Nonprofit Terms; Industry Terms: Not Available to Industry
Depositor comments: Can be recombined with pME and p3E vectors to make a QFGal4-dependent reporter construct.
How to cite: p5E-QUAS5x was a gift from Bret Pearson (Addgene plasmid # 155113 ; http://n2t.net/addgene:155113 ; RRID:Addgene_155113)
