[The description below was written by a language model from this plasmid's Addgene catalogue record and pLannotate feature annotations shown in this document.]
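Description:
p5E-QUAS5x is a Gateway 5' entry vector built on the Invitrogen pDONR P4-P1R backbone, intended as a promoter module for multisite Gateway assembly of zebrafish transgenes. It is a small (about 2.9 kb) bacterial plasmid propagated at high copy from a ColE1/pUC-type origin and selected with kanamycin through an aminoglycoside phosphotransferase gene. The backbone also carries rrnB T1 and T2 transcription terminators, which insulate the cloning region from read-through transcription, and a T7 promoter, along with short lacI and lacZα remnants that have no functional role here.

The payload is a 237 bp synthetic element, cloned between KpnI and BsrGI sites, consisting of five copies of the QUAS upstream activating sequence joined to an E1b minimal promoter. The annotation software detects only a short minimal TATA-box promoter fragment and a piece of a pBluescript polylinker in this region; the QUAS repeats themselves are not annotated. The insert is flanked by Gateway recombination sites, labelled in the tables as an attL fragment overlapping an attB4 core on one side and attR1 on the other, consistent with the attL4/attR1 arrangement expected of a 5' entry clone. The two feature tables, from the depositor sequence and the repository's sequencing result, show the same features in opposite orientations.

On its own the minimal promoter has low basal activity. Transcription is driven when a QF-family transactivator binds the QUAS sites. According to the depositor, the plasmid can be recombined with middle entry (pME) and 3' entry (p3E) vectors to produce a QFGal4-dependent reporter or effector construct, as part of an optimized QF binary expression system for zebrafish.
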