Features (pLannotate 1.2.2; 12 found; start..end, strand, type, name):
    121..213     +  CDS            lacI (fragment): lac repressor; lacI; The lac repressor binds to the lac operator to inhibit transcription in E. coli. This inhibition can be relieved by adding lactose or isopropyl-β-D-thiogalactopyranoside (IPTG).
    268..295     -  terminator     rrnB T2 terminator: transcription terminator T2 from the E. coli rrnB gene
    427..470     +  terminator     rrnB T1 terminator: Escherichia coli rrnB; transcription terminator T1 from the E. coli rrnB gene
    517..553     -  CDS            lacZα (fragment): LacZα fragment of β-galactosidase; lacZ fragment
    592..677     +  protein_bind   attL1 (fragment): mutant version of attL; recombination site for the Gateway® LR reaction LR Clonase™
    668..688     +  protein_bind   attB4: mutant version of attB; core recombination site for the Gateway® BP reaction BP Clonase™
    704..727     +  misc_feature   MCS (fragment): pBluescript multiple cloning site
    842..859     +  promoter       minP (fragment): minimal TATA-box promoter with low basal activity
    926..1049    +  protein_bind   attR1: mutant version of attR; recombination site for the Gateway® LR reaction LR Clonase™
   1122..1140    -  promoter       T7 promoter: promoter for bacteriophage T7 RNA polymerase
   1274..2083    +  CDS            KanR: aminoglycoside phosphotransferase; aph(3')-Ia; confers resistance to kanamycin in bacteria or G418 (Geneticin®) in eukaryotes
   2230..2818    +  rep_origin     ori: high-copy-number ColE1/pMB1/pBR322/pUC origin of replication
>Addgene plasmid #155113 | p5E-QUAS5x | depositor full sequence | sequence record 304798 | p5E-QUAS5x sequence 2880 bps
CTTTCCTGCGTTATCCCCTGATTCTGTGGATAACCGTATTACCGCCTTTGAGTGAGCTGATACCGCTCGC
CGCAGCCGAACGACCGAGCGCAGCGAGTCAGTGAGCGAGGAAGCGGAAGAGCGCCCAATACGCAAACCGC
CTCTCCCCGCGCGTTGGCCGATTCATTAATGCAGCTGGCACGACAGGTTTCCCGACTGGAAAGCGGGCAG
TGAGCGCAACGCAATTAATACGCGTACCGCTAGCCAGGAAGAGTTTGTAGAAACGCAAAAAGGCCATCCG
TCAGGATGGCCTTCTGCTTAGTTTGATGCCTGGCAGTTTATGGCGGGCGTCCTGCCCGCCACCCTCCGGG
CCGTTGCTTCACAACGTTCAAATCCGCTCCCGGCGGATTTGTCCTACTCAGGAGAGCGTTCACCGACAAA
CAACAGATAAAACGAAAGGCCCAGTCTTCCGACTGAGCCTTTCGTTTTATTTGATGCCTGGCAGTTCCCT
ACTCTCGCGTTAACGCTAGCATGGATGTTTTCCCAGTCACGACGTTGTAAAACGACGGCCAGTCTTAAGC
TCGGGCCCGAGTTAACGCTACCATGGAGCTCCAAATAATGATTTTATTTTGACTGATAGTGACCTGTTCG
TTGCAACAAATTGATAAGCAATGCTTTTTTATAATGCCAACTTTGTATAGAAAAGTTGCAAAAGCTGGGT
ACCGAGCTCCACCGCGGTGGCGGCCGCAAGGATAAACAATTATCCTCAAGGATAAACAATTATCCTCAAG
GATAAACAATTATCCTCAAGGATAAACAATTATCCTCAAGGATAAACAATTATCCTCGCAAGGGTCGACT
CTAGAGGGTATATAATGGATCCCATCGCGTCTCAGCCTCACTTTGAGCTCCTCCACACGAATTCCCTCGA
CCTCGAAGACGCGTCCAAGTTTGTACAAAAAAGTTGAACGAGAAACGTAAAATGATATAAATATCAATAT
ATTAAATTAGATTTTGCATAAAAAACAGACTACATAATACTGTAAAACACAACATATGCAGTCACTATGA
ACCAACTACTTAGATGGTATTAGTGACCTGTAGAATTCGAGCTCTAGAGCTGCAGGGCGGCCGCGATATC
CCCTATAGTGAGTCGTATTACATGGTCATAGCTGTTTCCTGGCAGCTCTGGCCCGTGTCTCAAAATCTCT
GATGTTACATTGCACAAGATAAAAATATATCATCATGAACAATAAAACTGTCTGCTTACATAAACAGTAA
TACAAGGGGTGTTATGAGCCATATTCAACGGGAAACGTCGAGGCCGCGATTAAATTCCAACATGGATGCT
GATTTATATGGGTATAAATGGGCTCGCGATAATGTCGGGCAATCAGGTGCGACAATCTATCGCTTGTATG
GGAAGCCCGATGCGCCAGAGTTGTTTCTGAAACATGGCAAAGGTAGCGTTGCCAATGATGTTACAGATGA
GATGGTCAGACTAAACTGGCTGACGGAATTTATGCCTCTTCCGACCATCAAGCATTTTATCCGTACTCCT
GATGATGCATGGTTACTCACCACTGCGATCCCCGGAAAAACAGCATTCCAGGTATTAGAAGAATATCCTG
ATTCAGGTGAAAATATTGTTGATGCGCTGGCAGTGTTCCTGCGCCGGTTGCATTCGATTCCTGTTTGTAA
TTGTCCTTTTAACAGCGATCGCGTATTTCGTCTCGCTCAGGCGCAATCACGAATGAATAACGGTTTGGTT
GATGCGAGTGATTTTGATGACGAGCGTAATGGCTGGCCTGTTGAACAAGTCTGGAAAGAAATGCATAAAC
TTTTGCCATTCTCACCGGATTCAGTCGTCACTCATGGTGATTTCTCACTTGATAACCTTATTTTTGACGA
GGGGAAATTAATAGGTTGTATTGATGTTGGACGAGTCGGAATCGCAGACCGATACCAGGATCTTGCCATC
CTATGGAACTGCCTCGGTGAGTTTTCTCCTTCATTACAGAAACGGCTTTTTCAAAAATATGGTATTGATA
ATCCTGATATGAATAAATTGCAGTTTCATTTGATGCTCGATGAGTTTTTCTAATCAGAATTGGTTAATTG
GTTGTAACACTGGCAGAGCATTACGCTGACTTGACGGGACGGCGCAAGCTCATGACCAAAATCCCTTAAC
GTGAGTTACGCGTCGTTCCACTGAGCGTCAGACCCCGTAGAAAAGATCAAAGGATCTTCTTGAGATCCTT
TTTTTCTGCGCGTAATCTGCTGCTTGCAAACAAAAAAACCACCGCTACCAGCGGTGGTTTGTTTGCCGGA
TCAAGAGCTACCAACTCTTTTTCCGAAGGTAACTGGCTTCAGCAGAGCGCAGATACCAAATACTGTCCTT
CTAGTGTAGCCGTAGTTAGGCCACCACTTCAAGAACTCTGTAGCACCGCCTACATACCTCGCTCTGCTAA
TCCTGTTACCAGTGGCTGCTGCCAGTGGCGATAAGTCGTGTCTTACCGGGTTGGACTCAAGACGATAGTT
ACCGGATAAGGCGCAGCGGTCGGGCTGAACGGGGGGTTCGTGCACACAGCCCAGCTTGGAGCGAACGACC
TACACCGAACTGAGATACCTACAGCGTGAGCATTGAGAAAGCGCCACGCTTCCCGAAGGGAGAAAGGCGG
ACAGGTATCCGGTAAGCGGCAGGGTCGGAACAGGAGAGCGCACGAGGGAGCTTCCAGGGGGAAACGCCTG
GTATCTTTATAGTCCTGTCGGGTTTCGCCACCTCTGACTTGAGCGTCGATTTTTGTGATGCTCGTCAGGG
GGGCGGAGCCTATGGAAAAACGCCAGCAACGCGGCCTTTTTACGGTTCCTGGCCTTTTGCTGGCCTTTTG
CTCACATGTT
