Features (pLannotate 1.2.2; 12 found; start..end, strand, type, name):
     40..57      -  promoter       minP (fragment): minimal TATA-box promoter with low basal activity
    172..195     -  misc_feature   MCS (fragment): pBluescript multiple cloning site
    211..231     -  protein_bind   attB4: mutant version of attB; core recombination site for the Gateway® BP reaction BP Clonase™
    222..307     -  protein_bind   attL1 (fragment): mutant version of attL; recombination site for the Gateway® LR reaction LR Clonase™
    346..382     +  CDS            lacZα (fragment): LacZα fragment of β-galactosidase; lacZ fragment
    429..472     -  terminator     rrnB T1 terminator: Escherichia coli rrnB; transcription terminator T1 from the E. coli rrnB gene
    604..631     +  terminator     rrnB T2 terminator: transcription terminator T2 from the E. coli rrnB gene
    686..778     -  CDS            lacI (fragment): lac repressor; lacI; The lac repressor binds to the lac operator to inhibit transcription in E. coli. This inhibition can be relieved by adding lactose or isopropyl-β-D-thiogalactopyranoside (IPTG).
    961..1549    -  rep_origin     ori: high-copy-number ColE1/pMB1/pBR322/pUC origin of replication
   1696..2505    -  CDS            KanR: aminoglycoside phosphotransferase; aph(3')-Ia; confers resistance to kanamycin in bacteria or G418 (Geneticin®) in eukaryotes
   2639..2657    +  promoter       T7 promoter: promoter for bacteriophage T7 RNA polymerase
   2730..2853    -  protein_bind   attR1: mutant version of attR; recombination site for the Gateway® LR reaction LR Clonase™
>Addgene plasmid #155113 | p5E-QUAS5x | addgene full sequence | sequence record 310838 | Addgene NGS Result
GTGTGGAGGAGCTCAAAGTGAGGCTGAGACGCGATGGGATCCATTATATACCCTCTAGAGTCGACCCTTG
CGAGGATAATTGTTTATCCTTGAGGATAATTGTTTATCCTTGAGGATAATTGTTTATCCTTGAGGATAAT
TGTTTATCCTTGAGGATAATTGTTTATCCTTGCGGCCGCCACCGCGGTGGAGCTCGGTACCCAGCTTTTG
CAACTTTTCTATACAAAGTTGGCATTATAAAAAAGCATTGCTTATCAATTTGTTGCAACGAACAGGTCAC
TATCAGTCAAAATAAAATCATTATTTGGAGCTCCATGGTAGCGTTAACTCGGGCCCGAGCTTAAGACTGG
CCGTCGTTTTACAACGTCGTGACTGGGAAAACATCCATGCTAGCGTTAACGCGAGAGTAGGGAACTGCCA
GGCATCAAATAAAACGAAAGGCTCAGTCGGAAGACTGGGCCTTTCGTTTTATCTGTTGTTTGTCGGTGAA
CGCTCTCCTGAGTAGGACAAATCCGCCGGGAGCGGATTTGAACGTTGTGAAGCAACGGCCCGGAGGGTGG
CGGGCAGGACGCCCGCCATAAACTGCCAGGCATCAAACTAAGCAGAAGGCCATCCTGACGGATGGCCTTT
TTGCGTTTCTACAAACTCTTCCTGGCTAGCGGTACGCGTATTAATTGCGTTGCGCTCACTGCCCGCTTTC
CAGTCGGGAAACCTGTCGTGCCAGCTGCATTAATGAATCGGCCAACGCGCGGGGAGAGGCGGTTTGCGTA
TTGGGCGCTCTTCCGCTTCCTCGCTCACTGACTCGCTGCGCTCGGTCGTTCGGCTGCGGCGAGCGGTATC
AGCTCACTCAAAGGCGGTAATACGGTTATCCACAGAATCAGGGGATAACGCAGGAAAGAACATGTGAGCA
AAAGGCCAGCAAAAGGCCAGGAACCGTAAAAAGGCCGCGTTGCTGGCGTTTTTCCATAGGCTCCGCCCCC
CTGACGAGCATCACAAAAATCGACGCTCAAGTCAGAGGTGGCGAAACCCGACAGGACTATAAAGATACCA
GGCGTTTCCCCCTGGAAGCTCCCTCGTGCGCTCTCCTGTTCCGACCCTGCCGCTTACCGGATACCTGTCC
GCCTTTCTCCCTTCGGGAAGCGTGGCGCTTTCTCATAGCTCACGCTGTAGGTATCTCAGTTCGGTGTAGG
TCGTTCGCTCCAAGCTGGGCTGTGTGCACGAACCCCCCGTTCAGCCCGACCGCTGCGCCTTATCCGGTAA
CTATCGTCTTGAGTCCAACCCGGTAAGACACGACTTATCGCCACTGGCAGCAGCCACTGGTAACAGGATT
AGCAGAGCGAGGTATGTAGGCGGTGCTACAGAGTTCTTGAAGTGGTGGCCTAACTACGGCTACACTAGAA
GAACAGTATTTGGTATCTGCGCTCTGCTGAAGCCAGTTACCTTCGGAAAAAGAGTTGGTAGCTCTTGATC
CGGCAAACAAACCACCGCTGGTAGCGGTGGTTTTTTTGTTTGCAAGCAGCAGATTACGCGCAGAAAAAAA
GGATCTCAAGAAGATCCTTTGATCTTTTCTACGGGGTCTGACGCTCAGTGGAACGACGCGTAACTCACGT
TAAGGGATTTTGGTCATGAGCTTGCGCCGTCCCGTCAAGTCAGCGTAATGCTCTGCCAGTGTTACAACCA
ATTAACCAATTCTGATTAGAAAAACTCATCGAGCATCAAATGAAACTGCAATTTATTCATATCAGGATTA
TCAATACCATATTTTTGAAAAAGCCGTTTCTGTAATGAAGGAGAAAACTCACCGAGGCAGTTCCATAGGA
TGGCAAGATCCTGGTATCGGTCTGCGATTCCGACTCGTCCAACATCAATACAACCTATTAATTTCCCCTC
GTCAAAAATAAGGTTATCAAGTGAGAAATCACCATGAGTGACGACTGAATCCGGTGAGAATGGCAAAAGT
TTATGCATTTCTTTCCAGACTTGTTCAACAGGCCAGCCATTACGCTCGTCATCAAAATCACTCGCATCAA
CCAAACCGTTATTCATTCGTGATTGCGCCTGAGCGAGACGAAATACGCGATCGCTGTTAAAAGGACAATT
ACAAACAGGAATCGAATGCAACCGGCGCAGGAACACTGCCAGCGCATCAACAATATTTTCACCTGAATCA
GGATATTCTTCTAATACCTGGAATGCTGTTTTTCCGGGGATCGCAGTGGTGAGTAACCATGCATCATCAG
GAGTACGGATAAAATGCTTGATGGTCGGAAGAGGCATAAATTCCGTCAGCCAGTTTAGTCTGACCATCTC
ATCTGTAACATCATTGGCAACGCTACCTTTGCCATGTTTCAGAAACAACTCTGGCGCATCGGGCTTCCCA
TACAAGCGATAGATTGTCGCACCTGATTGCCCGACATTATCGCGAGCCCATTTATACCCATATAAATCAG
CATCCATGTTGGAATTTAATCGCGGCCTCGACGTTTCCCGTTGAATATGGCTCATAACACCCCTTGTATT
ACTGTTTATGTAAGCAGACAGTTTTATTGTTCATGATGATATATTTTTATCTTGTGCAATGTAACATCAG
AGATTTTGAGACACGGGCCAGAGCTGCCAGGAAACAGCTATGACCATGTAATACGACTCACTATAGGGGA
TATCGCGGCCGCCCTGCAGCTCTAGAGCTCGAATTCTACAGGTCACTAATACCATCTAAGTAGTTGGTTC
ATAGTGACTGCATATGTTGTGTTTTACAGTATTATGTAGTCTGTTTTTTATGCAAAATCTAATTTAATAT
ATTGATATTTATATCATTTTACGTTTCTCGTTCAACTTTTTTGTACAAACTTGGACGCGTCTTCGAGGTC
GAGGGAATTC
